Addgene plasmid #170981: pBLlSh2
Purpose: Expression of ShCAST under control of lacI Plac promoter/repressor pair.
Depositing lab: Christopher Reisch. Depositing organization: University of Florida. Publication: CRISPR-Associated Transposase for Targeted Mutagenesis in Diverse Proteobacteria. Trujillo Rodriguez L, Ellington AJ, Reisch CR, Chevrette MG. ACS Synth Biol. 2023 Jun 27. doi: 10.1021/acssynbio.3c00065. PubMed 37368499.
Backbone
  Vector backbone: pBBR
  Backbone size w/o insert (bp): 4787
  Total vector size (bp): 11777
  Vector type: Bacterial Expression, CRISPR, Synthetic Biology
Growth in bacteria
  Bacterial resistance: Kanamycin, 50 μg/mL
  Growth temperature: 37°C
  Growth strain: DH5alpha
  Copy number: Low Copy
Gene/Insert 1
  Gene/Insert name: lacI
  Insert size (bp): 1460
  Promoter: pLlac01
  Cloning method: Gibson Cloning
  Sequencing primers: 5′ GTCACGACGTTGTAAAACGA; 3′ TGCGCTCTTCCCAGTTC
Gene/Insert 2
  Gene/Insert name: ShTnsB, ShTnsC, ShTniQ, ShCas12k
  Species: Scytonema hofmannii
  Insert size (bp): 5530
  Promoter: pLlac01
  Cloning method: Gibson Cloning
  Sequencing primers: 5′ CGTATGTTGAAAGAGGAGAAAG; 3′ gtagagagcgttcaccg
Resource information
  A portion of this plasmid was derived from a plasmid made by: Addgene plasmid #127921 - pHelper_ShCAST_sgRNA
Terms and licenses: Academic/Nonprofit Terms; Industry Terms: Not Available to Industry
How to cite: pBLlSh2 was a gift from Christopher Reisch (Addgene plasmid # 170981 ; http://n2t.net/addgene:170981 ; RRID:Addgene_170981)
