[The description below was written by a language model from this plasmid's Addgene catalogue record and pLannotate feature annotations shown in this document.]
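Description:
pBLlSh2 is a low-copy, broad-host-range bacterial expression plasmid of about 11.8 kb built on a pBBR backbone. It produces the Scytonema hofmannii CRISPR-associated transposase (ShCAST) under lac control. The full-sequence annotation shows the pBBR1 oriV together with the pBBR1 Rep gene, which allow replication in many Gram-negative bacteria. It also shows the Tn5-derived neo (nptII) gene, which confers the kanamycin resistance used for selection. Short fragments of TcR, CmR, ble, tnpA, lacZα and an M13 origin appear to be non-functional remnants of earlier cloning steps.

The regulatory module is a full-length lacI gene with its own promoter, oriented divergently from the expression cassette and separated from it by a terminator. The catalogue names the promoter as pLlac01; the annotation marks two lac operator fragments just downstream of a BioBrick prefix, consistent with a LacI-repressed, IPTG-inducible promoter. The roughly 5.5 kb stretch between these operators and the rrnB T1 terminator is unannotated. It matches the size of the recorded ShTnsB, ShTnsC, ShTniQ and ShCas12k insert, which was derived in part from a ShCAST helper plasmid. Together these proteins carry out RNA-guided DNA transposition: Cas12k directs the Tns proteins to insert a transposon near the target site. The record mentions no guide RNA or transposon cargo on this plasmid. The associated work concerns targeted mutagenesis in diverse Proteobacteria.

A second, 5.9 kb sequencing record lists incP oriV, trfA, oriT, traJ and a ColE1-type origin, and no pBBR1 elements. It does not match the full-sequence annotation and seems to describe a different or partial construct.
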