Features (pLannotate 1.2.2; 20 found; start..end, strand, type, name):
    446..1108    +  CDS            pBBR1 Rep: replication protein for the broad-host-range plasmid pBBR1 from Bordetella bronchiseptica
   1169..1238    +  CDS            TcR (fragment): tetracycline efflux protein; tet; confers resistance to tetracycline
   1568..1599    -  CDS            CmR (fragment): chloramphenicol acetyltransferase confers resistance to chloramphenicol
   1599..1676    +  rep_origin     M13 ori (fragment): M13 bacteriophage origin of replication; arrow indicates direction of (+) strand synthesis
   1680..1835    -  CDS            lacZα (fragment): LacZα fragment of β-galactosidase; lacZ fragment
   1850..1871    -  protein_bind   CAP binding site: CAP binding activates transcription in the presence of cAMP. E. coli catabolite activator protein
   1884..2966    -  CDS            lacI: lac repressor; lacI; The lac repressor binds to the lac operator to inhibit transcription in E. coli. This inhibition can be relieved by adding lactose or isopropyl-β-D-thiogalactopyranoside (IPTG).
   2967..3044    -  promoter       lacI promoter: lacI
   3052..3087    -  CDS            TcR (fragment): tetracycline efflux protein; tet; confers resistance to tetracycline
   3108..3151    -  terminator     bacterial terminator: putative bacterial transcription terminator
   3154..3175    +  misc_feature   BioBrick prefix: BioBrick prefix for parts that do not start with "ATG"
   3175..3196    +  protein_bind   lac operator (fragment): The lac repressor binds to the lac operator to inhibit transcription in E. coli. This inhibition can be relieved by adding lactose or isopropyl-β-D-thiogalactopyranoside (IPTG). lac repressor encoded by lacI
   3200..3217    +  protein_bind   lac operator (fragment): The lac repressor binds to the lac operator to inhibit transcription in E. coli. This inhibition can be relieved by adding lactose or isopropyl-β-D-thiogalactopyranoside (IPTG). lac repressor encoded by lacI
   8694..8765    +  terminator     rrnB T1 terminator: transcription terminator T1 from the E. coli rrnB gene
   8768..8852    -  CDS            lacI (fragment): lac repressor; lacI; The lac repressor binds to the lac operator to inhibit transcription in E. coli. This inhibition can be relieved by adding lactose or isopropyl-β-D-thiogalactopyranoside (IPTG).
   8863..8979    -  CDS            CmR (fragment): chloramphenicol acetyltransferase; cat; confers resistance to chloramphenicol
   8979..9131    -  CDS            ble (fragment): BLE_KLEPN - Experimental evidence at protein level: Swiss-Prot protein existence level 1. Binding protein with a strong affinity to the bleomycin family of antibiotics. Binds to CL990; an antimitotic-antibiotic compound. From Klebsiella pneumoniae.
   9155..9946    -  CDS            neo: KKA2_KLEPN - Also known as kan, nptII. Experimental evidence at protein level: Swiss-Prot protein existence level 1. Resistance to kanamycin, neomycin, paromomycin, ribostamycin, butirosin and gentamicin B. From Klebsiella pneumoniae.
   9978..10262   -  CDS            tnpA (fragment): TN5P_ECOLX - Also known as tnp. Experimental evidence at protein level: Swiss-Prot protein existence level 1. Mediates transposition of transposon Tn5 by a 'cut and paste' mechanism. First, the monomeric transposase binds the 19 bp inverted DNA repeats flanking the transposon. Then, dimerization of the DNA- bound transposase creates a synaptic DNA complex. After nicking of the first DNA strand, excision of the transposon proceeds through a series of intermediates. The transposase then mediates the insertion of the transposon at a new site by strand transfer. The activity of the wild- type tran
  11426..445     +  rep_origin     pBBR1 oriV (across the origin): replication origin of the broad-host-range plasmid pBBR1 from Bordetella bronchiseptica; requires the pBBR1 Rep protein for replication
>Addgene plasmid #170981 | pBLlSh2 | addgene full sequence | sequence record 385558 | Addgene NGS Result
TGGGGGCAGTCGAAGGGCGAAGCCCGCCCGCCTGCCCCCCGAGCCTCACGGCGGCGAGTGCGGGGGTTCC
AAGGGGGCAGCGCCACCTTGGGCAAGGCCGAAGGCCGCGCAGTCGATCAACAAGCCCCGGAGGGGCCACT
TTTTGCCGGAGGGGGAGCCGCGCCGAAGGCGTGGGGGAACCCCGCAGGGGTGCCCTTCTTTGGGCACCAA
AGAACTAGATATAGGGCGAAATGCGAAAGACTTAAAAATCAACAACTTAAAAAAGGGGGGTACGCAACAG
CTCATTGCGGCACCCCCCGCAATAGCTCATTGCGTAGGTTAAAGAAAATCTGTAATTGACTGCCACTTTT
ACGCAACGCATAATTGTTGTCGCGCTGCCGAAAAGTTGCAGCTGATTGCGCATGGTGCCGCAACCGTGCG
GCACCCCTACCGCATGGAGATAAGCATGGCCACGCAGTCCAGAGAAATCGGCATTCAAGCCAAGAACAAG
CCCGGTCACTGGGTGCAAACGGAACGCAAAGCGCATGAGGCGTGGGCCGGGCTTATTGCGAGGAAACCCA
CGGCGGCAATGCTGCTGCATCACCTCGTGGCGCAGATGGGCCACCAGAACGCCGTGGTGGTCAGCCAGAA
GACACTTTCCAAGCTCATCGGACGTTCTTTGCGGACGGTCCAATACGCAGTCAAGGACTTGGTGGCCGAG
CGCTGGATCTCCGTCGTGAAGCTCAACGGCCCCGGCACCGTGTCGGCCTACGTGGTCAATGACCGCGTGG
CGTGGGGCCAGCCCCGCGACCAGTTGCGCCTGTCGGTGTTCAGTGCCGCCGTGGTGGTTGATCACGACGA
CCAGGACGAATCGCTGTTGGGGCATGGCGACCTGCGCCGCATCCCGACCCTGTATCCGGGCGAGCAGCAA
CTACCGACCGGCCCCGGCGAGGAGCCGCCCAGCCAGCCCGGCATTCCGGGCATGGAACCAGACCTGCCAG
CCTTGACCGAAACGGAGGAATGGGAACGGCGCGGGCAGCAGCGCCTGCCGATGCCCGATGAGCCGTGTTT
TCTGGACGATGGCGAGCCGTTGGAGCCGCCGACACGGGTCACGCTGCCGCGCCGGTAGCACTTGGGTTGC
GCAGCAACCCGTAAGTGCGCTGTTCCAGACTATCGGCTGTAGCCGCCTCGCCGCCCTATACCTTGTCTGC
CTCCCCGCGTTGCGTCGCGGTGCATGGAGCCGGGCCACCTCGACCTGAATGGAAGCCGGCGGCACCTCGC
TAACGGATTCACCGTTTTTATCAGGCTCTGGGAGGCAGAATAAATGATCATATCGTCAATTATTACCTCC
ACGGGGAGAGCCTGAGCAAACTGGCCTCAGGCATTTGAGAAGCACACGGTCACACTGCTTCCGGTAGTCA
ATAAACCGGTAAACCAGCAATAGACATAAGCGGCTATTTAACGACCCTGCCCTGAACCGACGACCGGGTC
GAATTTGCTTTCGAATTTCTGCCATTCATCCGCTTATTATCACTTATTCAGGCGTAGCAACCAGGCGTTT
AAGGGCACCAATAACTGCCTTAAAAAAATTACGCCCCGCCCTGCCACTCATCGCAGTACGGCCTATTGGT
TAAAAAATGAGCTGATTTAACAAAAATTTAACGCGAATTTTAACAAAATATTAACGCTTACAATTTCCAT
TCGCCATTCAGGCTGCGCAACTGTTGGGAAGGGCGATCGGTGCGGGCCTCTTCGCTATTACGCCAGCTGG
CGAAAGGGGGATGTGCTGCAAGGCGATTAAGTTGGGTAACGCCAGGGTTTTCCCAGTCACGACGTTGTAA
AACGACGGCCAGTGAGATCCCGGTGCCTAATGAGTGAGCTAACTTACATTAATTGCGTTGCGCTCACTGC
CCGCTTTCCAGTCGGGAAACCTGTCGTGCCAGCTGCATTAATGAATCGGCCAACGCGCGGGGAGAGGCGG
TTTGCGTATTGGGCGCCAGGGTGGTTTTTCTTTTCACCAGTGAGACGGGCAACAGCTGATTGCCCTTCAC
CGCCTGGCCCTGAGAGAGTTGCAGCAAGCGGTCCACGCTGGTTTGCCCCAGCAGGCGAAAATCCTGTTTG
ATGGTGGTTAACGGCGGGATATAACATGAGCTGTCTTCGGTATCGTCGTATCCCACTACCGAGATGTCCG
CACCAACGCGCAGCCCGGACTCGGTAATGGCGCGCATTGCGCCCAGCGCCATCTGATCGTTGGCAACCAG
CATCGCAGTGGGAACGATGCCCTCATTCAGCATTTGCATGGTTTGTTGAAAACCGGACATGGCACTCCAG
TCGCCTTCCCGTTCCGCTATCGGCTGAATTTGATTGCGAGTGAGATATTTATGCCAGCCAGCCAGACGCA
GACGCGCCGAGACAGAACTTAATGGGCCCGCTAACAGCGCGATTTGCTGGTGACCCAATGCGACCAGATG
CTCCACGCCCAGTCGCGTACCGTCTTCATGGGAGAAAATAATACTGTTGATGGGTGTCTGGTCAGAGACA
TCAAGAAATAACGCCGGAACATTAGTGCAGGCAGCTTCCACAGCAATGGCATCCTGGTCATCCAGCGGAT
AGTTAATGATCAGCCCACTGACGCGTTGCGCGAGAAGATTGTGCACCGCCGCTTTACAGGCTTCGACGCC
GCTTCGTTCTACCATCGACACCACCACGCTGGCACCCAGTTGATCGGCGCGAGATTTAATCGCCGCGACA
ATTTGCGACGGCGCGTGCAGGGCCAGACTGGAGGTGGCAACGCCAATCAGCAACGACTGTTTGCCCGCCA
GTTGTTGTGCCACGCGGTTGGGAATGTAATTCAGCTCCGCCATCGCCGCTTCCACTTTTTCCCGCGTTTT
CGCAGAAACGTGGCTGGCCTGGTTCACCACGCGGGAAACGGTCTGATAAGAGACACCGGCATACTCTGCG
ACATCGTATAACGTTACTGGTTTCACATTCACCACCCTGAATTGACTCTCTTCCGGGCGCTATCATGCCA
TACCGCGAAAGGTTTTGCGCCATTCGATGGTGTCCGGGATCTCGACGCTCTCCCTTATGCGACTCCTGCA
TTAGGAAATGGCGTATCACGAGGCAGAATTTCAGATAAAAAAAATCCTTAGCTTTCGCTAAGGATGATTT
CTGGAATTCGCGGCCGCTTCTAGAGAATTGTGAGCGGATAACAATTGACATTGTGAGCGGATAACAAGAT
ACTGAGCACACCCTGTAGGAACTGGGAAGAGCGCACGTATGTTGAAAGAGGAGAAAGGATCTATGAACAG
TCAGCAAAATCCTGATTTAGCTGTTCATCCCTTGGCAATTCCTATGGAAGGCTTACTAGGAGAAAGTGCT
ACAACTCTTGAGAAGAATGTAATTGCCACACAACTCTCAGAGGAAGCCCAAGTAAAGCTAGAGGTAATCC
AAAGTTTACTGGAACCCTGCGATCGCACAACTTATGGGCAAAAGTTGCGGGAAGCAGCAGAGAAACTAAA
TGTATCGTTGCGAACGGTACAAAGGTTGGTGAAAAACTGGGAACAAGATGGCTTAGTCGGACTCACTCAA
ACAAGTAGGGCTGATAAAGGAAAACACCGCATTGGTGAGTTTTGGGAAAACTTCATTACCAAAACCTACA
AGGAGGGTAACAAGGGAAGTAAACGTATGACCCCTAAACAAGTTGCTCTCAGAGTCGAGGCTAAAGCCCG
TGAATTAAAAGACTCTAAGCCGCCCAATTACAAAACCGTGTTACGGGTATTAGCACCCATTTTGGAAAAG
CAACAAAAAGCCAAGAGTATCCGCAGTCCTGGTTGGAGAGGAACTACGCTTTCGGTTAAAACCCGTGAAG
GAAAAGATTTATCGGTTGATTACAGTAACCATGTTTGGCAATGTGACCATACCCGCGTGGATGTGTTGCT
GGTAGATCAACATGGTGAAATTTTAAGTCGTCCCTGGCTAACAACAGTAATTGATACTTACTCTCGTTGC
ATTATGGGTATCAACTTGGGCTTTGATGCACCCAGTTCTGGGGTAGTAGCATTAGCGTTACGCCATGCAA
TTCTACCAAAGCGTTACGGTTCCGAGTACAAACTGCATTGTGAGTGGGGAACCTATGGAAAACCAGAACA
TTTTTATACTGATGGCGGTAAAGACTTTCGCTCTAACCACTTGAGTCAGATTGGGGCGCAATTGGGATTT
GTCTGTCATTTACGCGATCGCCCTTCTGAAGGTGGAGTAGTAGAACGTCCCTTCAAAACATTAAATGACC
AACTATTTTCAACGCTTCCTGGGTACACCGGATCTAATGTGCAGGAACGCCCAGAAGATGCAGAGAAGGA
CGCAAGACTTACTTTGCGAGAACTAGAACAGTTACTTGTGCGTTACATCGTAGATCGTTACAACCAAAGT
ATTGATGCGCGGATGGGCGACCAAACGCGCTTTGAGCGTTGGGAAGCAGGATTGCCTACAGTGCCAGTAC
CAATACCAGAACGAGATTTGGATATTTGTTTAATGAAGCAGTCACGGCGCACTGTGCAAAGAGGTGGTTG
TTTGCAGTTTCAGAATTTAATGTATCGGGGGGAATATTTGGCAGGTTATGCCGGAGAAACTGTCAACTTA
AGGTTTGACCCCAGAGACATTACAACAATTTTGGTTTATCGCCAGGAAAACAATCAGGAAGTATTTCTGA
CTCGCGCTCACGCTCAAGGTTTGGAGACAGAGCAACTGGCATTAGATGAGGCTGAGGCAGCAAGTCGCAG
ACTCCGTACCGCAGGGAAAACTATCAGTAACCAATCATTATTGCAAGAAGTTGTTGACCGCGATGCTCTT
GTCGCTACCAAGAAAAGCCGTAAGGAGCGTCAAAAATTGGAACAGACTGTTTTGCGATCTGCTGCTGTTG
ATGAAAGTAATAGAGAATCCTTGCCTTCTCAAATAGTTGAACCAGATGAAGTGGAATCTACAGAAACGGT
TCACTCTCAATACGAAGACATTGAGGTGTGGGACTATGAACAACTTCGTGAAGAATATGGGTTTTAAACA
ATGACAGAAGCTCAGGCGATCGCCAAGCAGTTGGGTGGGGTAAAACCGGATGATGAGTGGTTACAAGCTG
AAATTGCTCGTCTCAAGGGTAAGAGCATTGTGCCTTTACAGCAGGTAAAAACTCTCCATGATTGGTTAGA
TGGCAAGCGCAAGGCAAGAAAATCTTGCCGAGTAGTTGGGGAATCGAGAACTGGCAAGACAGTTGCTTGT
GATGCCTACAGATACAGGCACAAACCTCAGCAGGAAGCTGGACGACCTCCAACTGTGCCTGTCGTTTATA
TTCGACCTCACCAAAAATGTGGCCCCAAGGATTTGTTTAAAAAGATTACTGAGTACCTCAAGTATCGGGT
AACAAAAGGGACTGTATCTGATTTTCGAGATAGGACGATAGAAGTACTCAAGGGTTGTGGCGTAGAGATG
CTAATTATTGATGAAGCTGACCGTCTCAAGCCTGAAACTTTTGCTGATGTGCGAGATATTGCCGAAGATT
TAGGAATTGCTGTGGTACTGGTAGGAACAGACCGTTTGGATGCGGTAATTAAGCGGGATGAGCAGGTTCT
CGAACGCTTTCGGGCGCATCTTCGCTTTGGTAAATTGTCGGGAGAGGATTTTAAGAACACCGTAGAAATG
TGGGAACAAATGGTTTTGAAACTGCCAGTATCTTCTAATCTAAAGAGCAAGGAGATGCTACGGATTCTCA
CGTCAGCAACTGAAGGCTACATTGGTCGCCTTGATGAGATTCTTAGGGAAGCTGCAATTCGTTCCTTATC
AAGAGGATTGAAGAAGATTGACAAGGCTGTTTTACAGGAAGTAGCTAAGGAGTACAAATGATAGAAGCAC
CAGATGTTAAACCTTGGCTATTCTTGATTAAACCCTATGAAGGGGAAAGCCTGAGCCACTTTCTTGGCAG
GTTCAGACGTGCCAACCATTTATCCGCAAGTGGATTGGGTACTTTGGCAGGAATTGGTGCTATAGTGGCA
CGTTGGGAAAGATTTCATTTTAATCCTCGCCCTAGTCAGCAAGAATTGGAAGCGATCGCATCTGTAGTAG
AAGTGGATGCTCAAAGGTTAGCCCAGATGTTACCGCCTGCTGGAGTGGGAATGCAGCATGAGCCAATTCG
CTTGTGTGGGGCTTGTTATGCCGAGTCGCCTTGTCACCGAATTGAATGGCAGTACAAGTCGGTGTGGAAG
TGCGATCGCCATCAACTCAAGATTTTAGCAAAGTGTCCAAACTGTCAAGCACCTTTTAAAATGCCTGCGC
TGTGGGAGGATGGGTGCTGTCACAGATGTAGGATGCCGTTTGCAGAAATGGCAAAGCTACAGAAGGTTTG
ATGATAAAACCAGAAAAAGGTGTGAAATTAACTAAGTCCCTGAATTGATCTGGTTGTCCAAAAAATTTGT
GCGATCGCATGGCAAGATTATTCCTACTATTGATGTGGCGTGAGTCGGATAACTTGCTCTAATGGGATCC
CGGTTAATACCAATAGATCAGATATGAGTAATAAACATTACGACCTTTACCTGTGGTATTCACTGTTGGC
ACGACAACACCTTTATCGCGCCAATACTGTAGCTGACGACGCGAACAATTAGTGATTTGAGCCGCTTCTG
TGCTTGTGTAGAATTTTCCTTCCATAGAAATCATCCTACAGAAGTAGTTTTTTAAATTTACATTTTTTAA
AAGCACATTATGTATTCATGTGATATTATTTTTTTATGAGTCAAATAACTATTCAAGCTCGACTTATTTC
CTTTGAATCAAACCGCCAACAACTCTGGAAGTTGATGGCAGATTTAAACACGCCGTTAATTAACGAACTG
CTTTGCCAGTTAGGTCAACACCCCGACTTCGAGAAGTGGCAACAAAAGGGTAAACTCCCGTCTACCGTTG
TGAGCCAGTTATGTCAACCTCTCAAAACTGACCCTCGCTTTGCAGGTCAGCCCAGCCGTTTATATATGTC
GGCAATTCATATTGTGGACTACATCTACAAGTCCTGGCTGGCTATACAGAAACGGCTTCAACAGCAGCTA
GATGGAAAGACGCGCTGGCTAGAAATGCTCAATAGCGATGCTGAATTAGTAGAACTTAGTGGTGACACTT
TAGAGGCTATTCGTGTCAAAGCTGCTGAAATTTTGGCAATAGCTATGCCAGCATCTGAGTCAGATAGCGC
TTCACCTAAAGGGAAAAAAGGTAAAAAGGAGAAAAAACCCTCATCTTCTAGCCCTAAGCGTAGTTTATCC
AAGACATTATTTGACGCTTACCAAGAAACGGAAGATATCAAGAGCCGTAGCGCCATCAGCTACCTGTTAA
AAAATGGCTGCAAACTTACTGACAAAGAAGAAGATTCAGAAAAATTTGCTAAACGTCGTCGTCAAGTTGA
AATCCAAATTCAAAGGCTTACCGAAAAGTTAATAAGTCGGATGCCTAAAGGTCGAGATTTGACCAATGCT
AAATGGTTGGAGACACTCTTGACTGCTACAACCACTGTTGCTGAAGACAACGCCCAAGCCAAACGCTGGC
AGGATATTCTGTTAACTCGATCAAGTTCTCTCCCATTCCCCCTTGTTTTTGAAACCAACGAGGATATGGT
TTGGTCAAAGAATCAAAAGGGTAGGCTGTGTGTTCACTTCAATGGCTTAAGCGATTTAATTTTTGAGGTG
TACTGCGGCAATCGTCAACTTCACTGGTTTCAACGCTTCCTAGAAGACCAACAGACTAAACGCAAAAGCA
AAAATCAGCATTCTAGCGGCTTGTTCACACTCAGAAATGGTCATCTAGTTTGGCTTGAAGGTGAGGGTAA
AGGGGAACCTTGGAATCTTCACCACTTGACCCTTTACTGCTGTGTTGACAATCGCTTGTGGACAGAGGAG
GGAACAGAAATCGTTCGCCAAGAGAAAGCAGATGAAATTACTAAATTCATCACAAACATGAAGAAGAAAA
GCGATCTAAGCGATACACAGCAAGCTTTGATTCAACGTAAACAATCAACACTTACTCGAATAAACAATTC
CTTTGAGCGTCCTAGCCAACCCCTTTATCAAGGTCAATCACACATTTTGGTTGGAGTAAGCCTGGGACTA
GAAAAACCTGCCACAGTAGCAGTAGTAGATGCGATCGCCAACAAAGTCTTGGCTTACCGGAGTATTAAAC
AATTACTTGGCGACAATTACGAACTGCTAAATCGCCAGAGACGACAACAGCAGTACCTATCTCACGAACG
CCACAAAGCACAAAAAAACTTCTCTCCCAATCAATTTGGAGCATCTGAGTTAGGGCAACATATAGACAGA
TTATTAGCTAAAGCAATTGTAGCGTTAGCGAGAACCTACAAAGCTGGCAGTATTGTCTTGCCCAAGTTAG
GGGATATGCGGGAGGTTGTCCAAAGTGAAATTCAAGCTATAGCAGAACAAAAATTTCCCGGTTATATTGA
AGGTCAGCAAAAATATGCCAAACAGTACCGGGTTAATGTTCATCGGTGGAGCTACGGCAGATTAATTCAA
AGCATTCAAAGTAAAGCAGCTCAAACAGGAATTGTGATTGAGGAGGGAAAACAACCTATTCGAGGTAGTC
CCCACGACAAAGCAAAGGAATTAGCACTTTCTGCTTACAATCTCCGCCTAACTAGGCGAAGTTAAGTAAG
GATCTCCAGGCATCAAATAAAACGAAAGGCTCAGTCGAAAGACTGGGCCTTTCGTTTTATCTGTTGTTTG
TCGGTGAACGCTCTCTACGCTTTCCAGTCGGGAAACCTGTCGTGCCAGCTGCATTAATGAATCGGCCAAC
GCGCGGGGAGAGGCGGTTTGCGTATTGGGCGCATGCATAAAAACTGTTGTAATTCATTAAGCATTCTGCC
GACATGGAAGCCATCACAAACGGCATGATGAACCTGAATCGCCAGCGGCATCAGCACCTTGTCGCCTTGC
GTATAATATTTGCCCATGGGGGTGGGCGAAGAACTCCAGCATGAGATCCCCGCGCTGGAGGATCATCCAG
CCGGCGTCCCGGAAAACGATTCCGAAGCCCAACCTTTCATAGAAGGCGGCGGTGGAATCGAAATCTCGTG
ATGGCAGGTTGGGCGTCGCTTGGTCGGTCATTTCGAACCCCAGAGTCCCGCTCAGAAGAACTCGTCAAGA
AGGCGATAGAAGGCGATGCGCTGCGAATCGGGAGCGGCGATACCGTAAAGCACGAGGAAGCGGTCAGCCC
ATTCGCCGCCAAGCTCTTCAGCAATATCACGGGTAGCCAACGCTATGTCCTGATAGCGGTCCGCCACACC
CAGCCGGCCACAGTCGATGAATCCAGAAAAGCGGCCATTTTCCACCATGATATTCGGCAAGCAGGCATCG
CCATGGGTCACGACGAGATCCTCGCCGTCGGGCATGCGCGCCTTGAGCCTGGCGAACAGTTCGGCTGGCG
CGAGCCCCTGATGCTCTTCGTCCAGATCATCCTGATCGACAAGACCGGCTTCCATCCGAGTACGTGCTCG
CTCGATGCGATGTTTCGCTTGGTGGTCGAATGGGCAGGTAGCCGGATCAAGCGTATGCAGCCGCCGCATT
GCATCAGCCATGATGGATACTTTCTCGGCAGGAGCAAGGTGAGATGACAGGAGATCCTGCCCCGGCACTT
CGCCCAATAGCAGCCAGTCCCTTCCCGCTTCAGTGACAACGTCGAGCACAGCTGCGCAAGGAACGCCCGT
CGTGGCCAGCCACGATAGCCGCGCTGCCTCGTCCTGCAGTTCATTCAGGGCACCGGACAGGTCGGTCTTG
ACAAAAAGAACCGGGCGCCCCTGCGCTGACAGCCGGAACACGGCGGCATCAGAGCAGCCGATTGTCTGTT
GTGCCCAGTCATAGCCGAATAGCCTCTCCACCCAAGCGGCCGGAGAACCTGCGTGCAATCCATCTTGTTC
AATCATGCGAAACGATCCTCATCCTGTCTCTTGATCAGATCTTGATCCCCTGCGCCATCAGATCCTTGGC
GGCAAGAAAGCCATCCAGTTTACTTTGCAGGGCTTCCCAACCTTACCAGAGGGCGCCCCAGCTGGCAATT
CCGGTTCGCTTGCTGTCCATAAAACCGCCCAGTCTAGCTATCGCCATGTAAGCCCACTGCAAGCTACCTG
CTTTCTCTTTGCGCTTGCGTTTTCCCTTGTCCAGATAGCCCAGTAGCTGACATTCATCCCAGGTGGCACT
TTTCGGGGAAATGTGCGCGCCCGCGTTCCTGCTGGCGCTGGGCCTGTTTCTGGCGCTGGACTTCCCGCTG
TTCCGTCAGCAGCTTTTCGCCCACGGCCTTGATGATCGCGGCGGCCTTGGCCTGCATATCCCGATTCAAC
GGCCCCAGGGCGTCCAGAACGGGCTTCAGGCGCTCCCGAAGGTCTCGGGCCGTCTCTTGGGCTTGATCGG
CCTTCTTGCGCATCTCACGCGCTCCTGCGGCGGCCTGTAGGGCAGGCTCATACCCCTGCCGAACCGCTTT
TGTCAGCCGGTCGGCCACGGCTTCCGGCGTCTCAACGCGCTTTGAGATTCCCAGCTTTTCGGCCAATCCC
TGCGGTGCATAGGCGCGTGGCTCGACCGCTTGCGGGCTGATGGTGACGTGGCCCACTGGTGGCCGCTCCA
GGGCCTCGTAGAACGCCTGAATGCGCGTGTGACGTGCCTTGCTGCCCTCGATGCCCCGTTGCAGCCCTAG
ATCGGCCACAGCGGCCGCAAACGTGGTCTGGTCGCGGGTCATCTGCGCTTTGTTGCCGATGAACTCCTTG
GCCGACAGCCTGCCGTCCTGCGTCAGCGGCACCACGAACGCGGTCATGTGCGGGCTGGTTTCGTCACGGT
GGATGCTGGCCGTCACGATGCGATCCGCCCCGTACTTGTCCGCCAGCCACTTGTGCGCCTTCTCGAAGAA
CGCCGCCTGCTGTTCTTGGCTGGCCGACTTCCACCATTCCGGGCTGGCCGTCATGACGTACTCGACCGCC
AACACAGCGTCCTTGCGCCGCTTCTCTGGCAGCAACTCGCGCAGTCGGCCCATCGCTTCATCGGTGCTGC
TGGCCGCCCAGTGCTCGTTCTCTGGCGTCCTGCTGGCGTCAGCGTTGGGCGTCTCGCGCTCGCGGTAGGC
GTGCTTGAGACTGGCCGCCACGTTGCCCATTTTCGCCAGCTTCTTGCATCGCATGATCGCGTATGCCGCC
ATGCCTGCCCCTCCCTTTTGGTGTCCAACCGGCTCGACGGGGGCAGCGCAAGGCGGTGCCTCCGGCGGGC
CACTCAATGCTTGAGTATACTCACTAGACTTTGCTTCGCAAAGTCGTGACCGCCTACGGCGGCTGCGGCG
CCCTACGGGCTTGCTCTCCGGGCTTCGCCCTGCGCGGTCGCTGCGCTCCCTTGCCAGCCCGTGGATATGT
GGACGATGGCCGCGAGCGGCCACCGGCTGGCTCGCTTCGCTCGGCCCGTGGACAACCCTGCTGGACAAGC
TGATGGACAGGCTGCGCCTGCCCACGAGCTTGACCACAGGGATTGCCCACCGGCTACCCAGCCTTCGACC
ACATACCCACCGGCTCCAACTGCGCGGCCTGCGGCCTTGCCCCATCAATTTTTTTAATTTTCTCTGGGGA
AAAGCCTCCGGCCTGCGGCCTGCGCGCTTCGCTTGCCGGTTGGACACCAAGTGGAAGGCGGGTCAAGGCT
CGCGCAGCGACCGCGCAGCGGCTTGGCCTTGACGCGCCTGGAACGACCCAAGCCTATGCGAG
