Features (pLannotate 1.2.2; 17 found; start..end, strand, type, name):
     63..434     +  CDS            traJ: oriT-recognizing protein; traJ
    472..576     +  CDS            traI (fragment): TRAI6_ECOLX - Experimental evidence at protein level: Swiss-Prot protein existence level 1. The initiation process of transfer DNA synthesis requires the interaction of at least three plasmid-specific components (TraH, I, and J) at the transfer origin resulting in the assembly of a specialised nucleoprotein complex - the relaxosome. Site- and strand-specific cleavage at the transfer origin is dependent on TraI and TraJ. From Escherichia coli.
    706..1854    +  CDS            trfA: trans-acting replication protein that binds to and activates oriV
   1874..2026    +  CDS            tetR (fragment): TETR1_ECOLX - Experimental evidence at protein level: Swiss-Prot protein existence level 1. TetR is the repressor of the tetracycline resistance element; its N-terminal region forms a helix-turn-helix structure and binds DNA. Binding of tetracycline to TetR reduces the repressor affinity for the tetracycline resistance gene (tetA) promoter operator sites. From Escherichia coli.
   2100..2336    +  CDS            tnpA (fragment): TN5P_ECOLX - Also known as tnp. Experimental evidence at protein level: Swiss-Prot protein existence level 1. Mediates transposition of transposon Tn5 by a 'cut and paste' mechanism. First, the monomeric transposase binds the 19 bp inverted DNA repeats flanking the transposon. Then, dimerization of the DNA- bound transposase creates a synaptic DNA complex. After nicking of the first DNA strand, excision of the transposon proceeds through a series of intermediates. The transposase then mediates the insertion of the transposon at a new site by strand transfer. The activity of the wild- type tran
   2368..3159    +  CDS            neo: KKA2_KLEPN - Also known as kan, nptII. Experimental evidence at protein level: Swiss-Prot protein existence level 1. Resistance to kanamycin, neomycin, paromomycin, ribostamycin, butirosin and gentamicin B. From Klebsiella pneumoniae.
   3183..3335    +  CDS            ble (fragment): BLE_KLEPN - Experimental evidence at protein level: Swiss-Prot protein existence level 1. Binding protein with a strong affinity to the bleomycin family of antibiotics. Binds to CL990; an antimitotic-antibiotic compound. From Klebsiella pneumoniae.
   3335..3451    +  CDS            CmR (fragment): chloramphenicol acetyltransferase; cat; confers resistance to chloramphenicol
   3462..3554    +  CDS            lacI (fragment): lac repressor; lacI; The lac repressor binds to the lac operator to inhibit transcription in E. coli. This inhibition can be relieved by adding lactose or isopropyl-β-D-thiogalactopyranoside (IPTG).
   3567..3588    +  protein_bind   CAP binding site: CAP binding activates transcription in the presence of cAMP. E. coli catabolite activator protein
   3603..3758    +  CDS            lacZα (fragment): LacZα fragment of β-galactosidase; lacZ fragment
   3762..3839    -  rep_origin     M13 ori (fragment): M13 bacteriophage origin of replication; arrow indicates direction of (+) strand synthesis
   3839..3870    +  CDS            CmR (fragment): chloramphenicol acetyltransferase confers resistance to chloramphenicol
   3954..4542    -  rep_origin     ori: high-copy-number ColE1/pMB1/pBR322/pUC origin of replication
   4714..4927    -  CDS            bla(M) (fragment): β-lactamase lacking the signal sequence; bla(M); allows cytosolic expression of β-lactamase
   5005..5636    -  rep_origin     oriV: incP origin of replication
   5789..30      +  oriT           oriT (across the origin): incP origin of transfer
>Addgene plasmid #170981 | pBLlSh2 Sequencing Result | analyzer sequence | sequence record 345090
ACGGGAATCCTGCTCTGCGAGGCTGGCCGGCTACCGCCGGCGTAACAGATGAGGGCAAGCGGATGGCTGA
TGAAACCAAGCCAACCAGGAAGGGCAGCCCACCTATCAAGGTGTACTGCCTTCCAGACGAACGAAGAGCG
ATTGAGGAAAAGGCGGCGGCGGCCGGCATGAGCCTGTAGGCCTACCTGCTGGCCGTCGGCCAGGGCTACA
AAATCACGGGCGTCGTGGACTATGAGCACGTCCGCGAGCTGGCCCGCATCAATGGCGACCTGGGCCGCCT
GGGCGGCCTGCTGAAACTCTGGCTCACCGACGACCCGCGCACGGCGCGGTTCGGTGATGCCACGATCCTC
GCCCTGCTGGCGAAGATCGAAGAGAAGCAGGACGAGCTTGGCAAGGTCATGATGGGCGTGGTCCGCCCGA
GGGCAGAGCCATGACTTTTTTAGCCGCTAAAACGGCCGGGGGGTGCGCGTGATTGCCAAGCACGTCCCCA
TGCGCTCCATCAAGAAGAGCGACTTCGCGGAGCTGGTATTCGTGCAGGGCAAGATTCGGAATACCAAGTA
CGAGAAGGACGGCCAGACGGTCTACGGGACCGACTTCATTGCCGATAAGGTGGATTATCTGGACACCAAG
GCACCAGGCGGGTCAAATCAGGAATAAGGGCACATTGCCCCGGCGTGAGTCGGGGCAATCCCGCAAGGAG
GGTGAATGAATCGGACGTTTGACCGGAAGGCATACAGGCAAGAACTGATCGACGCGGGGTTTTCCGCCGA
GGATGCCGAAACCATCGCAAGCCGCACCGTCATGCGTGCGCCCCGCGAAACCTTCCAGTCCGTCGGCTCG
ATGGTCCAGCAAGCTACGGCCAAGATCGAGCGCGACAGCGTGCAACTGGCTCCCCCTGCCCTGCCCGCGC
CATCGGCCGCCGTGGAGCGTTCGCGTCGTCTCGAACAGGAGGCGGCAGGTTTGGCGAAGTCGATGACCAT
CGACACGCGAGGAACTATGACGACCAAGAAGCGAAAAACCGCCGGCGAGGACCTGGCAAAACAGGTCAGC
GAGGCCAAGCAGGCCGCGTTGCTGAAACACACGAAGCAGCAGATCAAGGAAATGCAGCTTTCCTTGTTCG
ATATTGCGCCGTGGCCGGACACGATGCGAGCGATGCCAAACGACACGGCCCGCTCTGCCCTGTTCACCAC
GCGCAACAAGAAAATCCCGCGCGAGGCGCTGCAAAACAAGGTCATTTTCCACGTCAACAAGGACGTGAAG
ATCACCTACACCGGCGTCGAGCTGCGGGCCGACGATGACGAACTGGTGTGGCAGCAGGTGTTGGAGTACG
CGAAGCGCACCCCTATCGGCGAGCCGATCACCTTCACGTTCTACGAGCTTTGCCAGGACCTGGGCTGGTC
GATCAATGGCCGGTATTACACGAAGGCCGAGGAATGCCTGTCGCGCCTACAGGCGACGGCGATGGGCTTC
ACGTCCGACCGCGTTGGGCACCTGGAATCGGTGTCGCTGCTGCACCGCTTCCGCGTCCTGGACCGTGGCA
AGAAAACGTCCCGTTGCCAGGTCCTGATCGACGAGGAAATCGTCGTGCTGTTTGCTGGCGACCACTACAC
GAAATTCATATGGGAGAAGTACCGCAAGCTGTCGCCGACGGCCCGACGGATGTTCGACTATTTCAGCTCG
CACCGGGAGCCGTACCCGCTCAAGCTGGAAACCTTCCGCCTCATGTGCGGATCGGATTCCACCCGCGTGA
AGAAGTGGCGCGAGCAGGTCGGCGAAGCCTGCGAAGAGTTGCGAGGCAGCGGCCTGGTGGAACACGCCTG
GGTCAATGATGACCTGGTGCATTGCAAACGCTAGGGCCTTGTGGGGTCAGTTCCGGCTGGGGGTTCAGCA
GCCAGCGCTTTACTGGCATTTCAGGAACAAGCGGGCACTGCTCGACGCACTTGCTTCGCTCAGTATCGCT
CGGGACGCACGGCGCGCTCTACGAACTGCCGATAAACAGAGGATTAAAATTGACAATTCTAGGGCGCGTA
TAGCTTGCCGGAAGTCGCCTTGACCCGCATGGCATAGGCCTATCGTTTCCACGATCCCCGAAAAGTGCCA
CCTGGGATGAATGTCAGCTACTGGGCTATCTGGACAAGGGAAAACGCAAGCGCAAAGAGAAAGCAGGTAG
CTTGCAGTGGGCTTACATGGCGATAGCTAGACTGGGCGGTTTTATGGACAGCAAGCGAACCGGAATTGCC
AGCTGGGGCGCCCTCTGGTAAGGTTGGGAAGCCCTGCAAAGTAAACTGGATGGCTTTCTTGCCGCCAAGG
ATCTGATGGCGCAGGGGATCAAGATCTGATCAAGAGACAGGATGAGGATCGTTTCGCATGATTGAACAAG
ATGGATTGCACGCAGGTTCTCCGGCCGCTTGGGTGGAGAGGCTATTCGGCTATGACTGGGCACAACAGAC
AATCGGCTGCTCTGATGCCGCCGTGTTCCGGCTGTCAGCGCAGGGGCGCCCGGTTCTTTTTGTCAAGACC
GACCTGTCCGGTGCCCTGAATGAACTGCAGGACGAGGCAGCGCGGCTATCGTGGCTGGCCACGACGGGCG
TTCCTTGCGCAGCTGTGCTCGACGTTGTCACTGAAGCGGGAAGGGACTGGCTGCTATTGGGCGAAGTGCC
GGGGCAGGATCTCCTGTCATCTCACCTTGCTCCTGCCGAGAAAGTATCCATCATGGCTGATGCAATGCGG
CGGCTGCATACGCTTGATCCGGCTACCTGCCCATTCGACCACCAAGCGAAACATCGCATCGAGCGAGCAC
GTACTCGGATGGAAGCCGGTCTTGTCGATCAGGATGATCTGGACGAAGAGCATCAGGGGCTCGCGCCAGC
CGAACTGTTCGCCAGGCTCAAGGCGCGCATGCCCGACGGCGAGGATCTCGTCGTGACCCATGGCGATGCC
TGCTTGCCGAATATCATGGTGGAAAATGGCCGCTTTTCTGGATTCATCGACTGTGGCCGGCTGGGTGTGG
CGGACCGCTATCAGGACATAGCGTTGGCTACCCGTGATATTGCTGAAGAGCTTGGCGGCGAATGGGCTGA
CCGCTTCCTCGTGCTTTACGGTATCGCCGCTCCCGATTCGCAGCGCATCGCCTTCTATCGCCTTCTTGAC
GAGTTCTTCTGAGCGGGACTCTGGGGTTCGAAATGACCGACCAAGCGACGCCCAACCTGCCATCACGAGA
TTTCGATTCCACCGCCGCCTTCTATGAAAGGTTGGGCTTCGGAATCGTTTTCCGGGACGCCGGCTGGATG
ATCCTCCAGCGCGGGGATCTCATGCTGGAGTTCTTCGCCCACCCCCATGGGCAAATATTATACGCAAGGC
GACAAGGTGCTGATGCCGCTGGCGATTCAGGTTCATCATGCCGTTTGTGATGGCTTCCATGTCGGCAGAA
TGCTTAATGAATTACAACAGTTTTTATGCATGCGCCCAATACGCAAACCGCCTCTCCCCGCGCGTTGGCC
GATTCATTAATGCAGCTGGCACGACAGGTTTCCCGACTGGAAAGCGGGCAGTGAGCGCAACGCAATTAAT
GTAAGTTAGCTCACTCATTAGGCACCGGGATCTCACTGGCCGTCGTTTTACAACGTCGTGACTGGGAAAA
CCCTGGCGTTACCCAACTTAATCGCCTTGCAGCACATCCCCCTTTCGCCAGCTGGCGTAATAGCGAAGAG
GCCCGCACCGATCGCCCTTCCAAACAGTTGCGCAGCCTGAATGGCGAATGGAAATTGTAAGCGTTAATAT
TTTGTTAAAATTCGCGTTAAATTTTTGTTAAATCAGCTCATTTTTTAACCAATAGGCCGTACTGCGATGA
GTGGCAGGGCGGGGCGTAATTTTTTTAAGGCAGTTATTGGTGCCCTTAAACGAAAAGGCCAGCAAAAGGC
CAGGAACCGTAAAAAGGCCGCGTTGCTGGCGTTTTTCCATAGGCTCCGCCCCCCTGACGAGCATCACAAA
AATCGACGCTCAAGTCAGAGGTGGCGAAACCCGACAGGACTATAAAGATACCAGGCGTTTCCCCCTGGAA
GCTCCCTCGTGCGCTCTCCTGTTCCGACCCTGCCGCTTACCGGATACCTGTCCGCCTTTCTCCCTTCGGG
AAGCGTGGCGCTTTCTCATAGCTCACGCTGTAGGTATCTCAGTTCGGTGTAGGTCGTTCGCTCCAAGCTG
GGCTGTGTGCACGAACCCCCCGTTCAGCCCGACCGCTGCGCCTTATCCGGTAACTATCGTCTTGAGTCCA
ACCCGGTAAGACACGACTTATCGCCACTGGCAGCAGCCACTGGTAACAGGATTAGCAGAGCGAGGTATGT
AGGCGGTGCTACAGAGTTCTTGAAGTGGTGGCCTAACTACGGCTACACTAGAAGAACAGTATTTGGTATC
TGCGCTCTGCTGAAGCCAGTTACCTTCGGAAAAAGAGTTGGTAGCTCTTGATCCGGCAAACAAACCACCG
CTGGTAGCGGTGGTTTTTTTGTTTGCAAGCAGCAGATTACGCGCAGAAAAAAAGGATCTCAAGAAGATCC
TTTGATCTTTTCTACGGGGTCTGACGCTCAGTGGAACGAAAACTCACGTTAAGGGATTTTGGTCATGAGA
TTATCAAAAAGGATCTTCACCTAGATCCTTTTAAATTAAAAATGAAGTTTTAAATCAATCTAAAGTATAT
ATGAGTAAACTTGGTCTGACAGTTACCAATGCTTAATCAGTGAGGCACCTATCTCAGCGATCTGTCTATT
TCGTTCATCCATAGTTGCCTGACTCCCCGTCGTGTAGATAACTACGATACGGGAGGGCTTACCATCTGGC
CCCAGTGCTGCAATGATACCGCGAGACCCACGCTCACCGGCTCCAGATTTATCAGCAATAAACCAGCCAG
CCGGAAGGGCCGAGCGCAGAAGTGGTCAGCTTGGCTGCCATTTTTGGGGTGAGGCCGTTCGCGGCCGAGG
GGCGCAGCCCCTGGGGGGATGGGAGGCCCGCGTTAGCGGGCCGGGAGGGTTCGAGAAGGGGGGGCACCCC
CCTTCGGCGTGCGCGGTCACGCGCACAGGGCGCAGCCCTGGTTAAAAACAAGGTTTATAAATATTGGTTT
AAAAGCAGGTTAAAAGACAGGTTAGCGGTGGCCGAAAAACGGGCGGAAACCCTTGCAAATGCTGGATTTT
CTGCCTGTGGACAGCCCCTCAAATGTCAATAGGTGCGCCCCTCATCTGTCAGCACTCTGCCCCTCAAGTG
TCAAGGATCGCGCCCCTCATCTGTCAGTAGTCGCGCCCCTCAAGTGTCAATACCGCAGGGCACTTATCCC
CAGGCTTGTCCACATCATCTGTGGGAAACTCGCGTAAAATCAGGCGTTTTCGCCGATTTGCGAGGCTGGC
CAGCTCCACGTCGCCGGCCGAAATCGAGCCTGCCCCTCATCTGTCAACGCCGCGCCGGGTGAGTCGGCCC
CTCAAGTGTCAACGTCCGCCCCTCATCTGTCAGTGAGGGCCAAGTTTTCCGCGAGGTATCCACAACGCCG
GCGGCCGCGGTGTCTCGCACACGGCTTCGACGGCGTTTCTGGCGCGTTTGCAGGGCCATAGACGGCCGCC
AGCCCAGCGGCGAGGGCAACCAGCCCGGTGAGCGTCGGAAAGGGTCGACGGATCTTTTCCGCTGCATAAC
CCTGCTTCGGGGTCATTATAGCGATTTTTTCGGTATATCCATCCTTTTTCGCACGATATACAGGATTTTG
CCAAAGGGTTCGTGTAGACTTTCCTTGGTGTATCCAACGGCGTCAGCCGGGCAGGATAGGTGAAGTAGGC
CCACCCGCGAGCGGGTGTTCCTTCTTCACTGTCCCTTATTCGCACCTGGCGGTGCTCA
